Addgene plasmid #213594: pInducer-myc-ERK1-R84S/D338N
Purpose: Doxycycline inducible expression of myc-tagged ERK1-R84S/D338N cDNA in mammilian cells
Depositing lab: Channing Der. Depositing organization: University of North Carolina at Chapel Hill. Publication: Determining the ERK-regulated phosphoproteome driving KRAS-mutant cancer. Klomp JE, Diehl JN, Klomp JA, Edwards AC, Yang R, Morales AJ, Taylor KE, Drizyte-Miller K, Bryant KL, Schaefer A, Johnson JL, Huntsman EM, Yaron TM, Pierobon M, Baldelli E, Prevatte AW, Barker NK, Herring LE, Petricoin EF 3rd, Graves LM, Cantley LC, Cox AD, Der CJ, Stalnecker CA. Science. 2024 Jun 7;384(6700):eadk0850. doi: 10.1126/science.adk0850. Epub 2024 Jun 7. PubMed 38843329.
Backbone
  Vector backbone: p-Inducer10b
  Backbone size w/o insert (bp): 12153
  Vector type: Mammalian Expression, Lentiviral
  Selectable markers: Puromycin
Growth in bacteria
  Bacterial resistance: Ampicillin, 100 μg/mL
  Growth temperature: 37°C
  Growth strain: NEB Stable
  Copy number: High Copy
Gene/Insert
  Gene/Insert name: MAPK3
  Species: H. sapiens (human)
  Insert size (bp): 1185
  Mutation: R84S, D338N
  Entrez Gene: MAPK3 (a.k.a. ERK-1, ERK1, ERT2, HS44KDAP, HUMKER1A, P44ERK1, P44MAPK, PRKM3, p44-ERK1, p44-MAPK)
  Tag / fusion protein: MYC (N terminal on insert)
  Cloning method: Restriction Enzyme; 5′ cloning site Age1 (not destroyed); 3′ cloning site Mlu1 (not destroyed)
Terms and licenses: Academic/Nonprofit Terms; Industry Terms: Not Available to Industry
How to cite: pInducer-myc-ERK1-R84S/D338N was a gift from Channing Der (Addgene plasmid # 213594 ; http://n2t.net/addgene:213594 ; RRID:Addgene_213594)
