[The description below was written by a language model from this plasmid's Addgene catalogue record and pLannotate feature annotations shown in this document.]
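Description:
pInducer-myc-ERK1-R84S/D338N is a self-contained, doxycycline-inducible lentiviral expression vector built on the p-Inducer10b backbone, about 13.4 kb in the sequenced record. It is propagated in E. coli through a high-copy ColE1/pUC-type origin with ampicillin resistance; an f1 origin is also present. The viral portion has the usual HIV-1-derived transfer-vector elements: a truncated 5' LTR, the Ψ packaging signal running into a gag fragment, the RRE for Rev-dependent export of the genomic RNA, the cPPT/CTS, a WPRE to boost transcript stability and expression, and a ΔU3 self-inactivating 3' LTR.

The payload is human MAPK3 (ERK1) cDNA carrying the R84S and D338N substitutions, with an N-terminal myc epitope tag, cloned between AgeI and MluI sites. It sits downstream of a tetracycline response element (tetO repeats) fused to a minimal CMV promoter. A second, constitutive cassette in the same provirus uses the human UbC promoter to drive rtTA3, the reverse tetracycline transactivator, followed by an EMCV IRES and the puromycin resistance gene. Transduced cells can therefore be selected with puromycin, and they already express the activator that switches on the TRE promoter when doxycycline is added. The rtTA3 coding region is flanked by a loxP site and a partial loxP annotation. The annotation also detects an EM7-driven bleomycin/Zeocin resistance gene upstream of the TRE, and outside the LTRs an SV40 promoter with fragments of hygromycin and bleomycin resistance genes; these appear to be backbone remnants, and the record lists only puromycin as the mammalian marker.

The stated purpose is doxycycline-inducible expression of the myc-tagged ERK1 double mutant in mammalian cells. The record does not describe the functional effect of the mutations, though the associated study concerns ERK-regulated phosphorylation in KRAS-mutant cancer.
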