Features (pLannotate 1.2.2; 38 found; start..end, strand, type, name):
    488..721     +  misc_feature   RRE: The Rev response element (RRE) of HIV-1 allows for Rev-dependent mRNA export from the nucleus to the cytoplasm.
   1098..1198    +  CDS            Rev (fragment): human immunodeficiency virus 1 (HIV-1) Rev protein; rev; enhances nuclear export of unspliced and incompletely spliced viral mRNAs
   1248..1365    +  misc_feature   cPPT/CTS: central polypurine tract and central termination sequence of HIV-1
   1430..1804    -  CDS            BleoR: antibiotic-binding protein; Sh ble from Streptoalloteichus hindustanus; confers resistance to bleomycin, phleomycin, and Zeocin™
   1824..1871    -  promoter       EM7 promoter: synthetic bacterial promoter&nbsp
   1941..2211    +  protein_bind   tetracycline response element: contains seven copies of the tetracycline operator tetO tetracycline repressor TetR
   2235..2310    +  protein_bind   tetracycline response element (fragment): contains seven copies of the tetracycline operator tetO tetracycline repressor TetR
   2328..2366    +  promoter       minimal CMV promoter: human cytomegalovirus (CMV) immediate early promoter
   2501..3637    +  CDS            MAPK3: MK03_HUMAN - Also known as ERK1, PRKM3. Experimental evidence at protein level: Swiss-Prot protein existence level 1. Serine/threonine kinase which acts as an essential component of the MAP kinase signal transduction pathway. MAPK1/ERK2 and MAPK3/ERK1 are the 2 MAPKs which play an important role in the MAPK/ERK cascade. They participate also in a signaling cascade initiated by activated KIT and KITLG/SCF. Depending on the cellular context, the MAPK/ERK cascade mediates diverse biological functions such as cell growth, adhesion, survival and differentiation through the regulation of transcripti
   3654..4865    +  promoter       UbC promoter: human ubiquitin C promoter
   4872..4905    -  protein_bind   loxP: Cre-mediated recombination occurs in the 8-bp core sequence (GCATACAT). Cre recombinase
   4912..5609    +  CDS            rtTA3 (fragment): reverse tetracycline transactivator 3 activates expression from Tet-responsive promoters in the presence of doxycycline
   5539..5649    +  CDS            VP48: 3 tandem repeats of the minimal activation domain of herpes simplex virus VP16 (Cheng et al., 2013)
   5659..5689    +  protein_bind   loxP (fragment): Cre-mediated recombination occurs in the 8-bp core sequence (GCATACAT). Cre recombinase
   5707..6279    +  misc_feature   IRES: internal ribosome entry site (IRES) of the encephalomyocarditis virus (EMCV)
   6288..6884    +  CDS            PuroR: puromycin N-acetyltransferase; pac from Streptomyces alboniger; confers resistance to puromycin
   6906..7494    +  misc_feature   WPRE: woodchuck hepatitis virus posttranscriptional regulatory element
   7511..7699    +  CDS            nef (fragment): NEF_HV1Z2 - Experimental evidence at protein level: Swiss-Prot protein existence level 1. Extracellular Nef protein targets CD4(+) T-lymphocytes for apoptosis by interacting with CXCR4 surface receptors. From Human immunodeficiency virus type 1 group M subtype D (isolate Z2/CDC-Z34) (HIV-1).
   7701..7934    +  LTR            3' LTR (ΔU3): self-inactivating 3' long terminal repeat (LTR) from HIV-1
   8041..8265    +  polyA_signal   bGH poly(A) signal: bovine growth hormone polyadenylation signal
   8269..8290    +  promoter       SV40 promoter (fragment): SV40 enhancer and early promoter
   8311..8739    +  rep_origin     f1 ori (sequence partly withheld): f1 bacteriophage origin of replication; arrow indicates direction of (+) strand synthesis
   8753..9082    +  promoter       SV40 promoter: SV40 enhancer and early promoter
   9159..9775    +  CDS            HygR (fragment): aminoglycoside phosphotransferase from E. coli confers resistance to hygromycin
   9785..9910    +  CDS            ble (fragment): BLE_KLEPN - Experimental evidence at protein level: Swiss-Prot protein existence level 1. Binding protein with a strong affinity to the bleomycin family of antibiotics. Binds to CL990; an antimitotic-antibiotic compound. From Klebsiella pneumoniae.
   9905..9986    +  polyA_signal   SV40 poly(A) signal: SV40 polyadenylation signal
  10097..10119   -  protein_bind   lac operator (fragment): The lac repressor binds to the lac operator to inhibit transcription in E. coli. This inhibition can be relieved by adding lactose or isopropyl-β-D-thiogalactopyranoside (IPTG). lac repressor encoded by lacI
  10123..10153   -  promoter       lac promoter: promoter for the E. coli lac operon
  10168..10189   -  protein_bind   CAP binding site: CAP binding activates transcription in the presence of cAMP. E. coli catabolite activator protein
  10202..10294   -  CDS            lacI (fragment): lac repressor; lacI; The lac repressor binds to the lac operator to inhibit transcription in E. coli. This inhibition can be relieved by adding lactose or isopropyl-β-D-thiogalactopyranoside (IPTG).
  10477..11065   -  rep_origin     ori: high-copy-number ColE1/pMB1/pBR322/pUC origin of replication
  11236..12096   -  CDS            AmpR: β-lactamase; bla; confers resistance to ampicillin, carbenicillin, and related antibiotics
  12097..12201   -  promoter       AmpR promoter: bla
  12249..12383   +  polyA_signal   SV40 poly(A) signal: SV40 polyadenylation signal
  12550..12879   +  CDS            nef (fragment): NEF_HV1BR - Experimental evidence at protein level: Swiss-Prot protein existence level 1. Extracellular Nef protein targets CD4(+) T-lymphocytes for apoptosis by interacting with CXCR4 surface receptors (PubMed:14990729). From Human immunodeficiency virus type 1 group M subtype B (isolate BRU/LAI) (HIV-1).
  12927..13184   +  LTR            5' LTR (truncated): truncated 5' long terminal repeat (LTR) from HIV-1
  13231..13356   +  misc_feature   HIV-1 Ψ: packaging signal of human immunodeficiency virus type 1
  13340..313     +  CDS            HIV-1 gag (fragment) (across the origin): gag protein from human immunodeficiency virus 1; gag
>Addgene plasmid #213594 | pInducer-myc-ERK1-R84S/D338N | addgene full sequence | sequence record 423935 | Addgene NGS Result
CGGGGGAGAATTAGATCGCGATGGGAAAAAATTCGGTTAAGGCCAGGGGGAAAGAAAAAATATAAATTAA
AACATATAGTATGGGCAAGCAGGGAGCTAGAACGATTCGCAGTTAATCCTGGCCTGTTAGAAACATCAGA
AGGCTGTAGACAAATACTGGGACAGCTACAACCATCCCTTCAGACAGGATCAGAAGAACTTAGATCATTA
TATAATACAGTAGCAACCCTCTATTGTGTGCATCAAAGGATAGAGATAAAAGACACCAAGGAAGCTTTAG
ACAAGATAGAGGAAGAGCAAAACAAAAGTAAGACCACCGCACAGCAAGCGGCCGGCCGCTGATCTTCAGA
CCTGGAGGAGGAGATATGAGGGACAATTGGAGAAGTGAATTATATAAATATAAAGTAGTAAAAATTGAAC
CATTAGGAGTAGCACCCACCAAGGCAAAGAGAAGAGTGGTGCAGAGAGAAAAAAGAGCAGTGGGAATAGG
AGCTTTGTTCCTTGGGTTCTTGGGAGCAGCAGGAAGCACTATGGGCGCAGCGTCAATGACGCTGACGGTA
CAGGCCAGACAATTATTGTCTGGTATAGTGCAGCAGCAGAACAATTTGCTGAGGGCTATTGAGGCGCAAC
AGCATCTGTTGCAACTCACAGTCTGGGGCATCAAGCAGCTCCAGGCAAGAATCCTGGCTGTGGAAAGATA
CCTAAAGGATCAACAGCTCCTGGGGATTTGGGGTTGCTCTGGAAAACTCATTTGCACCACTGCTGTGCCT
TGGAATGCTAGTTGGAGTAATAAATCTCTGGAACAGATTTGGAATCACACGACCTGGATGGAGTGGGACA
GAGAAATTAACAATTACACAAGCTTAATACACTCCTTAATTGAAGAATCGCAAAACCAGCAAGAAAAGAA
TGAACAAGAATTATTGGAATTAGATAAATGGGCAAGTTTGTGGAATTGGTTTAACATAACAAATTGGCTG
TGGTATATAAAATTATTCATAATGATAGTAGGAGGCTTGGTAGGTTTAAGAATAGTTTTTGCTGTACTTT
CTATAGTGAATAGAGTTAGGCAGGGATATTCACCATTATCGTTTCAGACCCACCTCCCAACCCCGAGGGG
ACCCGACAGGCCCGAAGGAATAGAAGAAGAAGGTGGAGAGAGAGACAGAGACAGATCCATTCGATTAGTG
AACGGATCGGCACTGCGTGCGCCAATTCTGCAGACAAATGGCAGTATTCATCCACAATTTTAAAAGAAAA
GGGGGGATTGGGGGGTACAGTGCAGGGGAAAGAATAGTAGACATAATAGCAACAGACATACAAACTAAAG
AATTACAAAAACAAATTACAAAAATTCAAAATTTTCGGGTTTATTACAGGGACAGCAGAGATCCAGTTTG
GTTAGTACCGGGCCCGCTCTAGTCCGGAATCAGTCCTGCTCCTCGGCCACGAAGTGCACGCAGTTGCCGG
CCGGGTCGCGCAGGGCGAACTCCCGCCCCCACGGCTGCTCGCCGATCTCGGTCATGGCCGGCCCGGAGGC
GTCCCGGAAGTTCGTGGACACGACCTCCGACCACTCGGCGTACAGCTCGTCCAGGCCGCGCACCCACACC
CAGGCCAGGGTGTTGTCCGGCACCACCTGGTCCTGGACCGCGCTGATGAACAGGGTCACGTCGTCCCGGA
CCACACCGGCGAAGTCGTCCTCCACGAAGTCCCGGGAGAACCCGAGCCGGTCGGTCCAGAACTCGACCGC
TCCGGCGACGTCGCGCGCGGTGAGCACCGGAACGGCACTGGTCAACTTGGCCATGGTGGCCCTCCTATAG
TGAGTCGTATTATACTATGCCGATATACTATGCCGATGATTAATTGTCAACACGTGCTGCAGGTCCGAGG
TTCTAGGCTAGCTTAAAGGAACCAATTCAGTCGACTGGATCCTTTACCACTCCCTATCAGTGATAGAGAA
AAGTGAAAGTCGAGTTTACCACTCCCTATCAGTGATAGAGAAAAGTGAAAGTCGAGTTTACCACTCCCTA
TCAGTGATAGAGAAAAGTGAAAGTCGAGTTTACCACTCCCTATCAGTGATAGAGAAAAGTGAAAGTCGAG
TTTACCACTCCCTATCAGTGATAGAGAAAAGTGAAAGTCGAGTTTACCACTCCCTATCAGTGATAGAGAA
AAGTGAAAGTCGAGTTTACCACTCCCTATCAGTGATAGAGAAAAGTGAAAGTCGAGTTTACCACTCCCTA
TCAGTGATAGAGAAAAGTGAAAGTCGAGTTTACCACTCCCTATCAGTGATAGAGAAAAGTGAAAGTCGAG
CTCGGTACCCGGGTCGAGGTAGGCGTGTACGGTGGGAGGCCTATATAAGCAGAGCTCGTTTAGTGAACCG
TCAGATCGCCTGGAGACGCCATCCACGCTGTTTTGACCTCCATAGAAGACACCGGGACCGATCCAGCCTA
CCGGTATGGAGCAGAAGCTGATCTCCGAGGAGGACCTGGGATCTGGGCATATGGCGGCGGCGGCGGCTCA
GGGGGGCGGGGGCGGGGAGCCCCGTAGAACCGAGGGGGTCGGCCCGGGGGTCCCGGGGGAGGTGGAGATG
GTGAAGGGGCAGCCGTTCGACGTGGGCCCGCGCTACACGCAGTTGCAGTACATCGGCGAGGGCGCGTACG
GCATGGTCAGCTCGGCCTATGACCACGTGCGCAAGACTCGCGTGGCCATCAAGAAGATCAGCCCCTTCGA
ACATCAGACCTACTGCCAGAGCACGCTCCGGGAGATCCAGATCCTGCTGCGCTTCCGCCATGAGAATGTC
ATCGGCATCCGAGACATTCTGCGGGCGTCCACCCTGGAAGCCATGAGAGATGTCTACATTGTGCAGGACC
TGATGGAGACTGACCTGTACAAGTTGCTGAAAAGCCAGCAGCTGAGCAATGACCATATCTGCTACTTCCT
CTACCAGATCCTGCGGGGCCTCAAGTACATCCACTCCGCCAACGTGCTCCACCGAGATCTAAAGCCCTCC
AACCTGCTCATCAACACCACCTGCGACCTTAAGATTTGTGATTTCGGCCTGGCCCGGATTGCCGATCCTG
AGCATGACCACACCGGCTTCCTGACGGAGTATGTGGCTACGCGCTGGTACCGGGCCCCAGAGATCATGCT
GAACTCCAAGGGCTATACCAAGTCCATCGACATCTGGTCTGTGGGCTGCATTCTGGCTGAGATGCTCTCT
AACCGGCCCATCTTCCCTGGCAAGCACTACCTGGATCAGCTCAACCACATTCTGGGCATCCTGGGCTCCC
CATCCCAGGAGGACCTGAATTGTATCATCAACATGAAGGCCCGAAACTACCTACAGTCTCTGCCCTCCAA
GACCAAGGTGGCTTGGGCCAAGCTTTTCCCCAAGTCAGACTCCAAAGCCCTTGACCTGCTGGACCGGATG
TTAACCTTTAACCCCAATAAACGGATCACAGTGGAGGAAGCGCTGGCTCACCCCTACCTGGAGCAGTACT
ATGACCCGACGAATGAGCCAGTGGCCGAGGAGCCCTTCACCTTCGCCATGGAGCTGGATGACCTACCTAA
GGAGCGGCTGAAGGAGCTCATCTTCCAGGAGACAGCACGCTTCCAGCCCGGAGTGCTGGAGGCCCCCTAG
ACGCGTAAGATCTGGCCTCCGCGCCGGGTTTTGGCGCCTCCCGCGGGCGCCCCCCTCCTCACGGCGAGCG
CTGCCACGTCAGACGAAGGGCGCAGCGAGCGTCCTGATCCTTCCGCCCGGACGCTCAGGACAGCGGCCCG
CTGCTCATAAGACTCGGCCTTAGAACCCCAGTATCAGCAGAAGGACATTTTAGGACGGGACTTGGGTGAC
TCTAGGGCACTGGTTTTCTTTCCAGAGAGCGGAACAGGCGAGGAAAAGTAGTCCCTTCTCGGCGATTCTG
CGGAGGGATCTCCGTGGGGCGGTGAACGCCGATGATTATATAAGGACGCGCCGGGTGTGGCACAGCTAGT
TCCGTCGCAGCCGGGATTTGGGTCGCGGTTCTTGTTTGTGGATCGCTGTGATCGTCACTTGGTGAGTAGC
GGGCTGCTGGGCTGGCCGGGGCTTTCGTGGCCGCCGGGCCGCTCGGTGGGACGGAAGCGTGTGGAGAGAC
CGCCAAGGGCTGTAGTCTGGGTCCGCGAGCAAGGTTGCCCTGAACTGGGGGTTGGGGGGAGCGCAGCAAA
ATGGCGGCTGTTCCCGAGTCTTGAATGGAAGACGCTTGTGAGGCGGGCTGTGAGGTCGTTGAAACAAGGT
GGGGGGCATGGTGGGCGGCAAGAACCCAAGGTCTTGAGGCCTTCGCTAATGCGGGAAAGCTCTTATTCGG
GTGAGATGGGCTGGGGCACCATCTGGGGACCCTGACGTGAAGTTTGTCACTGACTGGAGAACTCGGTTTG
TCGTCTGTTGCGGGGGCGGCAGTTATGGCGGTGCCGTTGGGCAGTGCACCCGTACCTTTGGGAGCGCGCG
CCCTCGTCGTGTCGTGACGTCACCCGTTCTGTTGGCTTATAATGCAGGGTGGGGCCACCTGCCGGTAGGT
GTGTGGTAGGCTTTTCTCCGTCGCAGGACGCAGGGTTCGGGCCTAGGGTAGGCTCTCCTGAATCGACAGG
CGCCGGACCTCTGGTGAGGGGAGGGATAAGTGAGGCGTCAGTTTCTTTGGTCGGTTTTATGTACCTATCT
TCTTAAGTAGCTGAAGCTCCGGTTTTGAACTATGCGCTCGGGGTTGGCGAGTGTGTTTTGTGAAGTTTTT
TAGGCACCTTTTGAAATGTAATCATTTGGGTCAATATGTAATTTTCAGTGTTAGACTAGTAAATTGTCCG
CTAAATTCTGGCCGTTTTTGGCTTTTTTGTTAGACGGATCCATAACTTCGTATAATGTATGCTATACGAA
GTTATGCCACCATGTCTAGACTGGACAAGAGCAAAGTCATAAACGGAGCTCTGGAATTACTCAATGGTGT
CGGTATCGAAGGCCTGACGACAAGGAAACTCGCTCAAAAGCTGGGAGTTGAGCAGCCTACCCTGTACTGG
CACGTGAAGAACAAGCGGGCCCTGCTCGATGCCCTGCCAATCGAGATGCTGGACAGGCATCATACCCACT
TCTGCCCCCTGGAAGGCGAGTCATGGCAAGACTTTCTGCGGAACAACGCCAAGTCATACCGCTGTGCTCT
CCTCTCACATCGCGACGGGGCTAAAGTGCATCTCGGCACCCGCCCAACAGAGAAACAGTACGAAACCCTG
GAAAATCAGCTCGCGTTCCTGTGTCAGCAAGGCTTCTCCCTGGAGAACGCACTGTACGCTCTGTCCGCCG
TGGGCCACTTTACACTGGGCTGCGTATTGGAGGAACAGGAGCATCAAGTAGCAAAAGAGGAAAGAGAGAC
ACCTACCACCGATTCTATGCCCCCACTTCTGAGACAAGCAATTGAGCTGTTCGACCGGCAGGGAGCCGAA
CCTGCCTTCCTTTTCGGCCTGGAACTAATCATATGTGGCCTGGAGAAACAGCTAAAGTGCGAAAGCGGCG
GGCCGACCGACGCCCTTGACGATTTTGACTTAGACATGCTCCCAGCCGATGCCCTTGACGACTTTGACCT
TGATATGCTGCCTGCTGACGCTCTTGACGATTTTGACCTTGACATGCTCCCCGGGTAAATAACTTCGTAT
AGCATACATTATACGAAGTATGGCGCGCCAATTCCGCCCCTCTCCCTCCCCCCCCCCTAACGTTACTGGC
CGAAGCCGCTTGGAATAAGGCCGGTGTGCGTTTGTCTATATGTTATTTTCCACCATATTGCCGTCTTTTG
GCAATGTGAGGGCCCGGAAACCTGGCCCTGTCTTCTTGACGAGCATTCCTAGGGGTCTTTCCCCTCTCGC
CAAAGGAATGCAAGGTCTGTTGAATGTCGTGAAGGAAGCAGTTCCTCTGGAAGCTTCTTGAAGACAAACA
ACGTCTGTAGCGACCCTTTGCAGGCAGCGGAACCCCCCACCTGGCGACAGGTGCCTCTGCGGCCAAAAGC
CACGTGTATAAGATACACCTGCAAAGGCGGCACAACCCCAGTGCCACGTTGTGAGTTGGATAGTTGTGGA
AAGAGTCAAATGGCTCTCCTCAAGCGTATTCAACAAGGGGCTGAAGGATGCCCAGAAGGTACCCCATTGT
ATGGGATCTGATCTGGGGCCTCGGTGCACATGCTTTACATGTGTTTAGTCGAGGTTAAAAAAACGTCTAG
GCCCCCCGAACCACGGGGACGTGGTTTTCCTTTGAAAAACACGATAATACCATGGCCACCGAGTACAAGC
CCACGGTGCGCCTCGCCACCCGCGACGACGTCCCCCGGGCCGTACGCACCCTCGCCGCCGCGTTCGCCGA
CTACCCCGCCACGCGCCACACCGTCGACCCGGACCGCCACATCGAGCGGGTCACCGAGCTGCAAGAACTC
TTCCTCACGCGCGTCGGGCTCGACATCGGCAAGGTGTGGGTCGCGGACGACGGCGCCGCGGTGGCGGTCT
GGACCACGCCGGAGAGCGTCGAAGCGGGGGCGGTGTTCGCCGAGATCGGCTCGCGCATGGCCGAGTTGAG
CGGTTCCCGGCTGGCCGCGCAGCAACAGATGGAAGGCCTCCTGGCGCCGCACCGGCCCAAGGAGCCCGCG
TGGTTCCTGGCCACCGTCGGCGTCTCGCCCGACCACCAGGGCAAGGGTCTGGGCAGCGCCGTCGTGCTCC
CCGGAGTGGAGGCGGCCGAGCGCGCTGGGGTGCCCGCCTTCCTGGAGACCTCCGCGCCCCGCAACCTCCC
CTTCTACGAGCGGCTCGGCTTCACCGTCACCGCCGACGTCGAGGTGCCCGAAGGACCGCGCACCTGGTGC
ATGACCCGCAAGCCCGGTGCCTGATTAATTAAGCGCGTCTGGAACAATCAACCTCTGGATTACAAAATTT
GTGAAAGATTGACTGGTATTCTTAACTATGTTGCTCCTTTTACGCTATGTGGATACGCTGCTTTAATGCC
TTTGTATCATGCTATTGCTTCCCGTATGGCTTTCATTTTCTCCTCCTTGTATAAATCCTGGTTGCTGTCT
CTTTATGAGGAGTTGTGGCCCGTTGTCAGGCAACGTGGCGTGGTGTGCACTGTGTTTGCTGACGCAACCC
CCACTGGTTGGGGCATTGCCACCACCTGTCAGCTCCTTTCCGGGACTTTCGCTTTCCCCCTCCCTATTGC
CACGGCGGAACTCATCGCCGCCTGCCTTGCCCGCTGCTGGACAGGGGCTCGGCTGTTGGGCACTGACAAT
TCCGTGGTGTTGTCGGGGAAGCTGACGTCCTTTCCATGGCTGCTCGCCTGTGTTGCCACCTGGATTCTGC
GCGGGACGTCCTTCTGCTACGTCCCTTCGGCCCTCAATCCAGCGGACCTTCCTTCCCGCGGCCTGCTGCC
GGCTCTGCGGCCTCTTCCGCGTCTTCGCCTTCGCCCTCAGACGAGTCGGATCTCCCTTTGGGCCGCCTCC
CCGCCTGGAATTAATTCTGCAGTCGAGACCTAGAAAAACATGGAGCAATCACAAGTAGCAATACAGCAGC
TACCAATGCTGATTGTGCCTGGCTAGAAGCACAAGAGGAGGAGGAGGTGGGTTTTCCAGTCACACCTCAG
GTACCTTTAAGACCAATGACTTACAAGGCAGCTGTAGATCTTAGCCACTTTTTAAAAGAAAAGAGGGGAC
TGGAAGGGCTAATTCACTCCCAACGAAGACAAGATCTGCTTTTTGCTTGTACTGGGTCTCTCTGGTTAGA
CCAGATCTGAGCCTGGGAGCTCTCTGGCTAACTAGGGAACCCACTGCTTAAGCCTCAATAAAGCTTGCCT
TGAGTGCTTCAAGTAGTGTGTGCCCGTCTGTTGTGTGACTCTGGTAACTAGAGATCCCTCAGACCCTTTT
AGTCAGTGTGGAAAATCTCTAGCAGTAGTAGTTCATGTCATCTTATTATTCAGTATTTATAACTTGCAAA
GAAATGAATATCAGAGAGTGAGAGGCCTTGACATTGTTTAAACCCGCTGATCAGCCTCGACTGTGCCTTC
TAGTTGCCAGCCATCTGTTGTTTGCCCCTTCCCCGTGCCTTCCTTGACCCTGGAAGGTGCCACTCCCACT
GTCCTTTCCTAATAAAATGAGGAAATTGCATCGCATTGTCTGAGTAGGTGTCATTCTATTCTGGGGGGTG
GGGTGGGGCAGGACAGCAAGGGGGAGGATTGGGAAGACAATAGCAGGCATGCTGGGGATGCGGTGGGCTC
TATGGCTTCTGAGGCGGAAAGAACCAGCTGGGGCTCTAGGGGGTATCCCC
[124 nt withheld, positions 8311-8434]
C
[91 nt withheld, positions 8436-8526]
A
[49 nt withheld, positions 8528-8576]
CCTTTGACGTTGGAGTCCACGTTCTTT
[37 nt withheld, positions 8604-8640]
ACCCTATCTCGGTCTATTCTTTTGATTTATAAGGGATTTTGCCGATTTCGGCCTATTGGTTAAAAAATGA
GCTGATTTAACAAAAATTTAACGCGAATTAATTCTGTGGAATGTGTGTCAGTTAGGGTGTGGAAAGTCCC
CAGGCTCCCCAGCAGGCAGAAGTATGCAAAGCATGCATCTCAATTAGTCAGCAACCAGGTGTGGAAAGTC
CCCAGGCTCCCCAGCAGGCAGAAGTATGCAAAGCATGCATCTCAATTAGTCAGCAACCATAGTCCCGCCC
CTAACTCCGCCCATCCCGCCCCTAACTCCGCCCAGTTCCGCCCATTCTCCGCCCCATGGCTGACTAATTT
TTTTTATTTATGCAGAGGCCGAGGCCGCCTCTGCCTCTGAGCTATTCCAGAAGTAGTGAGGAGGCTTTTT
TGGAGGCCTAGGCTTTTGCAAAAAGCTCCCGGGAGCTTGTATATCCATTTTCGGATCTGATCAGCACGTG
ATGAAAAAGCCTGAACTCACCGCGACGTGACCGCAAGGAATCGGTCAATACACTACATGGCGTGATTTCA
TATGCGCGATTGCTGATCCCCATGTGTATCACTGGCAAACTGTGATGGACGACACCGTCAGTGCGTCCGT
CGCGCAGGCTCTCGATGAGCTGATGCTTTGGGCCGAGGACTGCCCCGAAGTCCGGCACCTCGTGCACGCG
GATTTCGGCTCCAACAATGTCCTGACGGACAATGGCCGCATAACAGCGGTCATTGACTGGAGCGAGGCGA
TGTTCGGGGATTCCCAATACGAGGTCGCCAACATCTTCTTCTGGAGGCCGTGGTTGGCTTGTATGGAGCA
GCAGACGCGCTACTTCGAGCGGAGGCATCCGGAGCTTGCAGGATCGCCGCGGCTCCGGGCGTATATGCTC
CGCATTGGTCTTGACCAACTCTATCAGAGCTTGGTTGACGGCAATTTCGATGATGCAGCTTGGGCGCAGG
GTCGATGCGACGCAATCGTCCGATCCGGAGCCGGGACTGTCGGGCGTACACAAATCGCCCGCAGAAGCGC
GGCCGTCTGGACCGATGGCTGTGTAGAAGTACTCGCCGATAGTGGAAACCGACGCCCCAGCACTCGTCCG
AGGGCAAAGGAATAGCACGTGCTACGAGATTTCGATTCCACCGCCGCCTTCTATGAAAGGTTGGGCTTCG
GAATCGTTTTCCGGGACGCCGGCTGGATGATCCTCCAGCGCGGGGATCTCATGCTGGAGTTCTTCGCCCA
CCCCAACTTGTTTATTGCAGCTTATAATGGTTACAAATAAAGCAATAGCATCACAAATTTCACAAATAAA
GCATTTTTTTCACTGCATTCTAGTTGTGGTTTGTCCAAACTAATCAATGTATCTTATCATGTCTGTATAC
CGTCGACCTCTAGCTAGAGCTTGGCGTAATCATGGTCATAGCTGTTTCCTGTGTGAAATTGTTATCCGCT
CACAATTCCACACAACATACGAGCCGGAAGCATAAAGTGTAAAGCCTGGGGTGCCTAATGAGTGAGCTAA
CTCACATTAATTGCGTTGCGCTCACTGCCCGCTTTCCAGTCGGGAAACCTGTCGTGCCAGCTGCATTAAT
GAATCGGCCAACGCGCGGGGAGAGGCGGTTTGCGTATTGGGCGCTCTTCCGCTTCCTCGCTCACTGACTC
GCTGCGCTCGGTCGTTCGGCTGCGGCGAGCGGTATCAGCTCACTCAAAGGCGGTAATACGGTTATCCACA
GAATCAGGGGATAACGCAGGAAAGAACATGTGAGCAAAAGGCCAGCAAAAGGCCAGGAACCGTAAAAAGG
CCGCGTTGCTGGCGTTTTTCCATAGGCTCCGCCCCCCTGACGAGCATCACAAAAATCGACGCTCAAGTCA
GAGGTGGCGAAACCCGACAGGACTATAAAGATACCAGGCGTTTCCCCCTGGAAGCTCCCTCGTGCGCTCT
CCTGTTCCGACCCTGCCGCTTACCGGATACCTGTCCGCCTTTCTCCCTTCGGGAAGCGTGGCGCTTTCTC
ATAGCTCACGCTGTAGGTATCTCAGTTCGGTGTAGGTCGTTCGCTCCAAGCTGGGCTGTGTGCACTAACC
CCCCGTTCAGCCCGACCGCTGCGCCTTATCCGGTAACTATCGTCTTGAGTCCAACCCGGTAAGACACGAC
TTATCGCCACTGGCAGCAGCCACTGGTAACAGGATTAGCAGAGCGAGGTATGTAGGCGGTGCTACAGAGT
TCTTGAAGTGGTGGCCTAACTACGGCTACACTAGAAGAACAGTATTTGGTATCTGCGCTCTGCTGAAGCC
AGTTACCTTCGGAAAAAGAGTTGGTAGCTCTTGATCCGGCAAACAAACCACCGCTGGTAGCGGTGGTTTT
TTTGTTTGCAAGCAGCAGATTACGCGCAGAAAAAAAGGATCTCAAGAAGATCCTTTGATCTTTTCTACGG
GGTCTGACGCTCAGTGGAACGAAAACTCACGTTAAGGGATTTTGGTCATGAGATTATCAAAAAGGATCTT
CACCTAGATCCTTTTAAATTAAAAATGAAGTTTTAAATCAATCTAAAGTATATATGAGTAAACTTGGTCT
GACAGTTACCAATGCTTAATCAGTGAGGCACCTATCTCAGCGATCTGTCTATTTCGTTCATCCATAGTTG
CCTGACTCCCCGTCGTGTAGATAACTACGATACGGGAGGGCTTACCATCTGGCCCCAGTGCTGCAATGAT
ACCGCGAGACCCACGCTCACCGGCTCCAGATTTATCAGCAATAAACCAGCCAGCCGGAAGGGCCGAGCGC
AGAAGTGGTCCTGCAACTTTATCCGCCTCCATCCAGTCTATTAATTGTTGCCGGGAAGCTAGAGTAAGTA
GTTCGCCAGTTAATAGTTTGCGCAACGTTGTTGCCATTGCTACAGGCATCGTGGTGTCACGCTCGTCGTT
TGGTATGGCTTCATTCAGCTCCGGTTCCCAACGATCAAGGCGAGTTACATGATCCCCCATGTTGTGCAAA
AAAGCGGTTAGCTCCTTCGGTCCTCCGATCGTTGTCAGAAGTAAGTTGGCCGCAGTGTTATCACTCATGG
TTATGGCAGCACTGCATAATTCTCTTACTGTCATGCCATCCGTAAGATGCTTTTCTGTGACTGGTGAGTA
CTCAACCAAGTCATTCTGAGAATAGTGTATGCGGCGACCGAGTTGCTCTTGCCCGGCGTCAATACGGGAT
AATACCGCGCCACATAGCAGAACTTTAAAAGTGCTCATCATTGGAAAACGTTCTTCGGGGCGAAAACTCT
CAAGGATCTTACCGCTGTTGAGATCCAGTTCGATGTAACCCACTCGTGCACCCAACTGATCTTCAGCATC
TTTTACTTTCACCAGCGTTTCTGGGTGAGCAAAAACAGGAAGGCAAAATGCCGCAAAAAAGGGAATAAGG
GCGACACGGAAATGTTGAATACTCATACTCTTCCTTTTTCAATATTATTGAAGCATTTATCAGGGTTATT
GTCTCATGAGCGGATACATATTTGAATGTATTTAGAAAAATAAACAAATAGGGGTTCCGCGCACATTTCC
CCGAAAAGTGCCACCTGACGTCGACGGATCGGGAGATCAACTTGTTTATTGCAGCTTATAATGGTTACAA
ATAAAGCAATAGCATCACAAATTTCACAAATAAAGCATTTTTTTCACTGCATTCTAGTTGTGGTTTGTCC
AAACTCATCAATGTATCTTATCATGTCTGGATCAACTGGATAACTCAAGCTAACCAAAATCATCCCAAAC
TTCCCACCCCATACCCTATTACCACTGCCAATTACCTGTGGTTTCATTTACTCTAAACCTGTGATTCCTC
TGAATTATTTTCATTTTAAAGAAATTGTATTTGTTAAATATGTACTACAAACTTAGTAGTTGGAAGGGCT
AATTCACTCCCAAAGAAGACAAGATATCCTTGATCTGTGGATCTACCACACACAAGGCTACTTCCCTGAT
TAGCAGAACTACACACCAGGGCCAGGGGTCAGATATCCACTGACCTTTGGATGGTGCTACAAGCTAGTAC
CAGTTGAGCCAGATAAGGTAGAAGAGGCCAATAAAGGAGAGAACACCAGCTTGTTACACCCTGTGAGCCT
GCATGGGATGGATGACCCGGAGAGAGAAGTGTTAGAGTGGAGGTTTGACAGCCGCCTAGCATTTCATCAC
GTGGCCCGAGAGCTGCATCCGGAGTACTTCAAGAACTGCTGATATCGAGCTTGCTACAAGGGACTTTCCG
CTGGGGACTTTCCAGGGAGGCGTGGCCTGGGCGGGACTGGGGAGTGGCGAGCCCTCAGATCCTGCATATA
AGCAGCTGCTTTTTGCCTGTACTGGGTCTCTCTGGTTAGACCAGATCTGAGCCTGGGAGCTCTCTGGCTA
ACTAGGGAACCCACTGCTTAAGCCTCAATAAAGCTTGCCTTGAGTGCTTCAAGTAGTGTGTGCCCGTCTG
TTGTGTGACTCTGGTAACTAGAGATCCCTCAGACCCTTTTAGTCAGTGTGGAAAATCTCTAGCAGTGGCG
CCCGAACAGGGACTTGAAAGCGAAAGGGAAACCAGAGGAGCTCTCTCGACGCAGGACTCGGCTTGCTGAA
GCGCGCACGGCAAGAGGCGAGGGGCGGCGACTGGTGAGTACGCCAAAAATTTTGACTAGCGGAGGCTAGA
AGGAGAGAGATGGGTGCGAGAGCGTCAGTATTAAG
